Addgene plasmid #18602: T4 Lysozyme N144E K147M
Depositing lab: Brian Matthews. Depositing organization: University of Oregon.
Backbone
  Vector backbone: pHS1403
  Backbone size w/o insert (bp): 5000
  Vector type: Bacterial Expression
Growth in bacteria
  Bacterial resistance: Ampicillin, 100 μg/mL
  Growth temperature: 37°C
  Growth strain: DH5alpha
  Copy number: High Copy
Gene/Insert
  Gene/Insert name: T4 Lysozyme (alt name: B05EM)
  Species: Bacteriophage T4
  Insert size (bp): 600
  Mutation: N144E K147M
  GenBank ID: NP_049736
  Entrez Gene: e (a.k.a. T4p123)
  Cloning method: Restriction Enzyme; 5′ cloning site BamHI (not destroyed); 3′ cloning site HindIII (not destroyed)
  Sequencing primers: 5′ na; 3′ GGCGTATCACGAGGCCC
Terms and licenses: Academic/Nonprofit Terms; Industry Terms: Not Available to Industry
Depositor comments: The BamHI site is 27 bp from the ATG and the HindIII site is 115 bp from the stop.
How to cite: T4 Lysozyme N144E K147M was a gift from Brian Matthews (Addgene plasmid # 18602 ; http://n2t.net/addgene:18602 ; RRID:Addgene_18602)
