[The description below was written by a language model from this plasmid's Addgene catalogue record.]
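Description:
T4 Lysozyme N144E K147M is a bacterial expression plasmid built on the pHS1403 backbone (about 5 kb without insert) that carries a mutant version of the bacteriophage T4 lysozyme gene, the product of phage gene e. It is maintained in E. coli as a high-copy plasmid under ampicillin selection. The record does not name the origin of replication, and it does not state which promoter or other regulatory elements drive expression of the insert. No feature table is available to fill in those details.

The insert is roughly 600 bp and was cloned by restriction digestion between a BamHI site on the 5′ side and a HindIII site on the 3′ side, both of which remain intact, so the fragment can be excised or exchanged. According to the depositor's notes, the BamHI site sits 27 bp from the start codon and the HindIII site 115 bp from the stop codon, meaning the fragment includes short flanking untranslated regions around the coding sequence. The encoded protein carries two substitutions, asparagine 144 to glutamate and lysine 147 to methionine, and is also listed under the alternative name B05EM. No epitope or purification tags, fusion partners or reporters are recorded.

The record does not give a specific purpose. T4 lysozyme is a widely used model protein for studying how amino acid changes affect folding, stability and structure, and a defined double mutant in a bacterial expression vector is consistent with producing recombinant protein for such work. Distribution is limited to academic and nonprofit users.
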