>Addgene plasmid #18602 | T4 Lysozyme N144E K147M | addgene partial sequence | sequence record 24387 | 3primeUP
GCTACGAAAAGCCGCTCATTAGGCGGGCTCAGATCTGCTCATGTTTGACAGCTTATCATCGATAAGCTTC
GGCAATAAATTCTTGATATGTTTTCATATGTTTCCTTTAAATATTTTAATTAGTAATTGTCTATTCAAGT
AATTGTGAATATACTATCACAATTCCAAGAGAAAGTAAACAGCTTTATAGATTTTTATACGCGTCCCAAG
TGCCAGTTCTAAACGTTGTAATGACTCGCATTGCGCGCTCAGGTGTTTGATTATACCATCTACTTTTAGC
TAAGTTAACTGCTGCTTCATCCCAGCGTTTTTGTTGAAGCATACGTAAAGAGTTAGTAAATCCTGCCACA
CCGGTTTCTCCCATTTGGAAAACCATATTAATCAATGCAGCGCGACGAACCGCATCAAGAGAATCATAAA
CCGGTTTTAATTTAGCATTTCTCAGAATTCCGCGAACAGCAGCATCAACATCCTGATTAAAGAGTTTTTC
AGCCTCATCTTTTGTAATTACACCATTAGTATTACGCCCAATAGCTTTATCTAATTCAGATTTAGCAGCA
TTAAGTGATGGACTTTTTGTAAGCAAATGACCGATGCCAATAGTGTAATAGCCTTCTGTGTCTTTATAGA
TTTTAAGTCTAAGACCTTCATCTATACGTAACATTTCAAATATATTCATAATACCTCCTAAGCATCGATG
GATCCCCGGGTACCGAGCTCGAATTCGTAATCATGGTCATAGCTGTTCCNGTGTGAATTGTTATCCGCTC
NCAATNCCACACAACAA
